Addgene plasmid #224482: p5E-dr_Unc (JDW 1365)
Purpose: Gateway compatible 5' entry clone containing the Zebrafish unc-503 promoter with a minimal c-fos promoter and b-globin intron
Depositing lab: Joshua Wythe. Depositing organization: University of Virginia. Publication: Multisite Assembly of Gateway Induced Clones (MAGIC): a flexible cloning toolbox with diverse applications in vertebrate model systems. Gillespie W, Zhang Y, Ruiz OE, Cerda J, Ortiz-Guzman J, Turner WD, Largoza G, Sherman M, Mosser LE, Fujimoto E, Chien CB, Kwan KM, Arenkiel BR, Devine WP, Wythe JD. bioRxiv [Preprint]. 2024 Jul 13:2024.07.13.603267. doi: 10.1101/2024.07.13.603267. PubMed 39026881.
Backbone
  Vector backbone: pDONRP4-P1r
  Vector type: Gateway cloning
Growth in bacteria
  Bacterial resistance: Kanamycin, 50 μg/mL
  Growth temperature: 37°C
  Growth strain: DH5alpha
  Copy number: High Copy
Gene/Insert
  Gene/Insert name: Unc-503 promoter
  Species: D. rerio (zebrafish)
  Cloning method: Gateway Cloning
Terms and licenses: Academic/Nonprofit Terms; Industry Terms: Not Available to Industry
Depositor comments: Please visit https://doi.org/10.1101/2024.07.13.603267 for bioRxiv preprint.
How to cite: p5E-dr_Unc (JDW 1365) was a gift from Joshua Wythe (Addgene plasmid # 224482 ; http://n2t.net/addgene:224482 ; RRID:Addgene_224482)
