[The description below was written by a language model from this plasmid's Addgene catalogue record and pLannotate feature annotations shown in this document.]
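Description:
p5E-dr_Unc (JDW 1365) is a Gateway 5' entry clone built in the pDONRP4-P1r donor backbone, intended as the promoter-supplying module in multisite Gateway assemblies rather than as a stand-alone expression vector. It is a small plasmid (about 4 kb) maintained at high copy in E. coli through a ColE1/pUC-type origin and selected with kanamycin via the aph(3')-Ia KanR gene. Upstream rrnB T1 and T2 terminators insulate the cloning region from read-through transcription from the backbone, and a T7 promoter lies just outside the downstream recombination site. Short lacI and lacZα fragments in the annotation are backbone remnants with no functional role.

The insert sits between the recombination sites produced by a BP reaction into this backbone. The automated annotation labels these as an attL1 fragment overlapping an attB4 core on the 5' side and attR1 on the 3' side, which corresponds to the attL4/attR1 arrangement expected of a 5' entry clone. According to the catalogue entry, the payload is the zebrafish unc-503 promoter coupled to a minimal c-fos promoter and a β-globin intron. Only the rabbit β-globin intron and a short adjoining β-globin exon fragment are called in the feature table. The roughly 670 bp unannotated stretch between the 5' att site and the intron presumably holds the unc-503 and c-fos elements. In this design the zebrafish regulatory sequence supplies tissue specificity, the minimal promoter provides the transcription start, and the intron promotes efficient processing and expression of the downstream transcript. An LR reaction with a middle entry clone, a 3' entry clone and a destination vector places a chosen coding sequence under this promoter. The record does not state the tissue specificity of the element.
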