Features (pLannotate 1.2.2; 12 found; start..end, strand, type, name):
    121..213     +  CDS            lacI (fragment): lac repressor; lacI; The lac repressor binds to the lac operator to inhibit transcription in E. coli. This inhibition can be relieved by adding lactose or isopropyl-β-D-thiogalactopyranoside (IPTG).
    268..295     -  terminator     rrnB T2 terminator: transcription terminator T2 from the E. coli rrnB gene
    427..470     +  terminator     rrnB T1 terminator: Escherichia coli rrnB; transcription terminator T1 from the E. coli rrnB gene
    517..553     -  CDS            lacZα (fragment): LacZα fragment of β-galactosidase; lacZ fragment
    592..677     +  protein_bind   attL1 (fragment): mutant version of attL; recombination site for the Gateway® LR reaction LR Clonase™
    668..688     +  protein_bind   attB4: mutant version of attB; core recombination site for the Gateway® BP reaction BP Clonase™
   1361..1933    +  intron         β-globin intron: intron from rabbit β-globin gene
   1931..1987    +  CDS            HBB (fragment): HBB_LEPEU - Experimental evidence at protein level: Swiss-Prot protein existence level 1. Involved in oxygen transport from the lung to the various peripheral tissues. From Lepus europaeus (European hare).
   2027..2150    +  protein_bind   attR1: mutant version of attR; recombination site for the Gateway® LR reaction LR Clonase™
   2223..2241    -  promoter       T7 promoter: promoter for bacteriophage T7 RNA polymerase
   2375..3184    +  CDS            KanR: aminoglycoside phosphotransferase; aph(3')-Ia; confers resistance to kanamycin in bacteria or G418 (Geneticin®) in eukaryotes
   3331..3919    +  rep_origin     ori: high-copy-number ColE1/pMB1/pBR322/pUC origin of replication
>Addgene plasmid #224482 | p5E-dr_Unc (JDW 1365) | addgene full sequence | sequence record 447104 | Addgene NGS Result
CTTTCCTGCGTTATCCCCTGATTCTGTGGATAACCGTATTACCGCCTTTGAGTGAGCTGATACCGCTCGC
CGCAGCCGAACGACCGAGCGCAGCGAGTCAGTGAGCGAGGAAGCGGAAGAGCGCCCAATACGCAAACCGC
CTCTCCCCGCGCGTTGGCCGATTCATTAATGCAGCTGGCACGACAGGTTTCCCGACTGGAAAGCGGGCAG
TGAGCGCAACGCAATTAATACGCGTACCGCTAGCCAGGAAGAGTTTGTAGAAACGCAAAAAGGCCATCCG
TCAGGATGGCCTTCTGCTTAGTTTGATGCCTGGCAGTTTATGGCGGGCGTCCTGCCCGCCACCCTCCGGG
CCGTTGCTTCACAACGTTCAAATCCGCTCCCGGCGGATTTGTCCTACTCAGGAGAGCGTTCACCGACAAA
CAACAGATAAAACGAAAGGCCCAGTCTTCCGACTGAGCCTTTCGTTTTATTTGATGCCTGGCAGTTCCCT
ACTCTCGCGTTAACGCTAGCATGGATGTTTTCCCAGTCACGACGTTGTAAAACGACGGCCAGTCTTAAGC
TCGGGCCCGAGTTAACGCTACCATGGAGCTCCAAATAATGATTTTATTTTGACTGATAGTGACCTGTTCG
TTGCAACAAATTGATAAGCAATGCTTTTTTATAATGCCAACTTTGTATAGAAAAGTTGTCTAGAGGTACC
CCTCGAGCCATTATCGTCTCCCTCCAGCACCAACCAGAAAGTTGCTTAATGGTTTGTTACAGTATGTGTG
TAACACCTTCCCCCCCAGCCCAGCTCTCCACTTTTCTCATTCTAGAAAGTACCAGTCAACTCTCCACCAG
CCCAGCTGTTGGCAGACGCACACCTCCATCCCCCTGCCCTCAGACATTTGCCACTGATTTCTCAGCTGTC
ATCCCCTCTCCATAAATAGACCCTATCAGAGAAAGTCCATTGCACTAATATAAGGGGTGACCACATTTCT
ACAAAACCACAATTAATGTACAATCACAGGAATAAACAAACACTGCCTAAACACACAATATCAAGAACAC
TCAATTACAATCTCAGGTTGTCATTCGCAAGCTGCGTAGTTCATTCACAATGAACAGGGGCTTAAAACAA
AAGTCATTCCACCCCTCACCATGAAATGGATTCATCCGTAATCCTGGTATGTTAACGCTCTATGTGTAAG
ATATATATAAGAGTGACTCTACTAGTGATATCGTCGACCCAGTGACGTAGGAAGTCCATCCATTCACAGC
GCTTCTATAAAGGCGCCAGCTGAGGCGCCTACTACTCCAACCGCGACTGCAGCGAGCAACTGAGCTCGGA
TCCGTTTAAACCGATCCTGAGAACTTCAGGGTGAGTTTGGGGACCCTTGATTGTTCTTTCTTTTTCGCTA
TTGTAAAATTCATGTTATATGGAGGGGGCAAAGTTTTCAGGGTGTTGTTTAGAATGGGAAGATGTCCCTT
GTATCACCATGGACCCTCATGATAATTTTGTTTCTTTCACTTTCTACTCTGTTGACAACCATTGTCTCCT
CTTATTTTCTTTTCATTTTCTGTAACTTTTTCGTTAAACTTTAGCTTGCATTTGTAACGAATTTTTAAAT
TCACTTTTGTTTATTTGTCAGATTGTAAGTACTTTCTCTAATCACTTTTTTTTCAAGGCAATCAGGGTAT
ATTATATTGTACTTCAGCACAGTTTTAGAGAACAATTGTTATAATTAAATGATAAGGTAGAATATTTCTG
CATATAAATTCTGGCTGGCGTGGAAATATTCTTATTGGTAGAAACAACTACACCCTGGTCATCATCCTGC
CTTTCTCTTTATGGTTACAATGATATACACTGTTTGAGATGAGGATAAAATACTCTGAGTCCAAACCGGG
CCCCTCTGCTAACCATGTTCATGCCTTCTTCTCTTTCCTACAGCTCCTGGGCAACGTGCTGGTTGTTGTG
CTGTCTCATCATTTTGGCAAAGAATTCCTCGACACCGGTATCGATACGCGTTACGTAGCGGCCGCTCAAG
TTTGTACAAAAAAGTTGAACGAGAAACGTAAAATGATATAAATATCAATATATTAAATTAGATTTTGCAT
AAAAAACAGACTACATAATACTGTAAAACACAACATATGCAGTCACTATGAACCAACTACTTAGATGGTA
TTAGTGACCTGTAGAATTCGAGCTCTAGAGCTGCAGGGCGGCCGCGATATCCCCTATAGTGAGTCGTATT
ACATGGTCATAGCTGTTTCCTGGCAGCTCTGGCCCGTGTCTCAAAATCTCTGATGTTACATTGCACAAGA
TAAAAATATATCATCATGAACAATAAAACTGTCTGCTTACATAAACAGTAATACAAGGGGTGTTATGAGC
CATATTCAACGGGAAACGTCGAGGCCGCGATTAAATTCCAACATGGATGCTGATTTATATGGGTATAAAT
GGGCTCGCGATAATGTCGGGCAATCAGGTGCGACAATCTATCGCTTGTATGGGAAGCCCGATGCGCCAGA
GTTGTTTCTGAAACATGGCAAAGGTAGCGTTGCCAATGATGTTACAGATGAGATGGTCAGACTAAACTGG
CTGACGGAATTTATGCCTCTTCCGACCATCAAGCATTTTATCCGTACTCCTGATGATGCATGGTTACTCA
CCACTGCGATCCCCGGAAAAACAGCATTCCAGGTATTAGAAGAATATCCTGATTCAGGTGAAAATATTGT
TGATGCGCTGGCAGTGTTCCTGCGCCGGTTGCATTCGATTCCTGTTTGTAATTGTCCTTTTAACAGCGAT
CGCGTATTTCGTCTCGCTCAGGCGCAATCACGAATGAATAACGGTTTGGTTGATGCGAGTGATTTTGATG
ACGAGCGTAATGGCTGGCCTGTTGAACAAGTCTGGAAAGAAATGCATAAACTTTTGCCATTCTCACCGGA
TTCAGTCGTCACTCATGGTGATTTCTCACTTGATAACCTTATTTTTGACGAGGGGAAATTAATAGGTTGT
ATTGATGTTGGACGAGTCGGAATCGCAGACCGATACCAGGATCTTGCCATCCTATGGAACTGCCTCGGTG
AGTTTTCTCCTTCATTACAGAAACGGCTTTTTCAAAAATATGGTATTGATAATCCTGATATGAATAAATT
GCAGTTTCATTTGATGCTCGATGAGTTTTTCTAATCAGAATTGGTTAATTGGTTGTAACACTGGCAGAGC
ATTACGCTGACTTGACGGGACGGCGCAAGCTCATGACCAAAATCCCTTAACGTGAGTTACGCGTCGTTCC
ACTGAGCGTCAGACCCCGTAGAAAAGATCAAAGGATCTTCTTGAGATCCTTTTTTTCTGCGCGTAATCTG
CTGCTTGCAAACAAAAAAACCACCGCTACCAGCGGTGGTTTGTTTGCCGGATCAAGAGCTACCAACTCTT
TTTCCGAAGGTAACTGGCTTCAGCAGAGCGCAGATACCAAATACTGTTCTTCTAGTGTAGCCGTAGTTAG
GCCACCACTTCAAGAACTCTGTAGCACCGCCTACATACCTCGCTCTGCTAATCCTGTTACCAGTGGCTGC
TGCCAGTGGCGATAAGTCGTGTCTTACCGGGTTGGACTCAAGACGATAGTTACCGGATAAGGCGCAGCGG
TCGGGCTGAACGGGGGGTTCGTGCACACAGCCCAGCTTGGAGCGAACGACCTACACCGAACTGAGATACC
TACAGCGTGAGCTATGAGAAAGCGCCACGCTTCCCGAAGGGAGAAAGGCGGACAGGTATCCGGTAAGCGG
CAGGGTCGGAACAGGAGAGCGCACGAGGGAGCTTCCAGGGGGAAACGCCTGGTATCTTTATAGTCCTGTC
GGGTTTCGCCACCTCTGACTTGAGCGTCGATTTTTGTGATGCTCGTCAGGGGGGCGGAGCCTATGGAAAA
ACGCCAGCAACGCGGCCTTTTTACGGTTCCTGGCCTTTTGCTGGCCTTTTGCTCACATGTT
